Addgene plasmid #228812: EGFP_EHMT1B1-4
Purpose: Expression of mouse EHMT1 with deletion of aa 809-1298
Depositing lab: Shravanti Rampalli. Depositing organization: Institute of Genomics and Integrative Biology (CSIR-IGIB). Publication: A cytoplasmic form of EHMT1N methylates viral proteins to enable inclusion body maturation and efficient viral replication. Biligiri KK, Sharma NR, Mohanty A, Sarkar DP, Vemula PK, Rampalli S. PLoS Biol. 2024 Nov 7;22(11):e3002871. doi: 10.1371/journal.pbio.3002871. eCollection 2024 Nov. PubMed 39509467.
Backbone
  Vector backbone: pEGFP-C1
  Backbone size w/o insert (bp): 4733
  Vector type: Mammalian Expression
Growth in bacteria
  Bacterial resistance: Kanamycin, 50 μg/mL
  Growth temperature: 37°C
  Growth strain: DH5alpha
  Copy number: High Copy
Gene/Insert
  Gene/Insert name: EHMT1 (alt name: G9a-like protein (GLP))
  Species: M. musculus (mouse)
  Insert size (bp): 2400
  Mutation: deletion of aa 809-1298, See Depositor Comments
  Entrez Gene: Ehmt1 (a.k.a. 9230102N17Rik, D330003E03, Eu-HMTase1, GLP, GLP1, KMT1D, mKIAA1876)
  Tag / fusion protein: EGFP (N terminal on backbone)
  Cloning method: Restriction Enzyme; 5′ cloning site BglII (unknown if destroyed); 3′ cloning site KpnI (unknown if destroyed)
Resource information
  A portion of this plasmid was derived from a plasmid made by: Subcloned from V5-EHMT1 plasmid (doi: 10.15252/embr.201643260)
Terms and licenses: Academic/Nonprofit Terms; Industry Terms: Not Available to Industry
Depositor comments: I215D frameshift mutation in EHMT1 should not affect basal functionality. Please visit https://doi.org/10.1101/2023.11.01.564969 for bioRxiv preprint.
How to cite: EGFP_EHMT1B1-4 was a gift from Shravanti Rampalli (Addgene plasmid # 228812 ; http://n2t.net/addgene:228812 ; RRID:Addgene_228812)
