[The description below was written by a language model from this plasmid's Addgene catalogue record and pLannotate feature annotations shown in this document.]
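Description:
EGFP_EHMT1B1-4 is a mammalian expression plasmid built on the pEGFP-C1 backbone that produces a C-terminally truncated mouse EHMT1 (also called G9a-like protein, GLP) fused to EGFP at its N terminus. The sequenced plasmid is about 7.1 kb. It replicates in bacteria from a high-copy ColE1/pUC-type origin and also carries an f1 origin. Selection relies on a single NeoR/KanR (Tn5 aminoglycoside phosphotransferase) gene placed behind both a bacterial bla-type promoter and the SV40 enhancer/early promoter and followed by the HSV TK polyadenylation signal. This arrangement gives kanamycin resistance in bacteria and can support G418 selection in mammalian cells.

The expression cassette consists of the human CMV immediate-early enhancer and promoter driving the EGFP coding sequence. This is followed, via the BglII–KpnI cloning sites, by an Ehmt1 fragment of roughly 2.4 kb (annotated across the origin of the circular sequence record) and terminated by the SV40 poly(A) signal. The insert was subcloned from a V5-tagged EHMT1 plasmid and lacks amino acids 809–1298, so only the N-terminal part of this H3K9 mono- and dimethylating histone methyltransferase is encoded. The depositor also notes a change recorded as an "I215D frameshift mutation" in EHMT1, which they state should not affect basal functionality.

The record gives the purpose simply as expression of this deletion mutant. The fluorescent tag allows the truncated protein to be visualised in transfected cells, and the associated publication concerns a cytoplasmic N-terminal form of EHMT1 that methylates viral proteins during inclusion body maturation and viral replication.
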