Features (pLannotate 1.2.2; 15 found; start..end, strand, type, name):
   1613..1638    +  misc_feature   MCS (fragment): multiple cloning site
   1650..1734    +  CDS            large T antigen (fragment): large T antigen from SV40 (simian virus 40)
   1757..1878    +  polyA_signal   SV40 poly(A) signal: SV40 polyadenylation signal
   1912..2340    -  rep_origin     f1 ori (sequence partly withheld): f1 bacteriophage origin of replication; arrow indicates direction of (+) strand synthesis
   2367..2471    +  promoter       AmpR promoter: bla
   2473..2830    +  promoter       SV40 promoter: SV40 enhancer and early promoter
   2865..3659    +  CDS            NeoR/KanR: aminoglycoside phosphotransferase from Tn5; aph(3')-II (or nptII); confers resistance to neomycin, kanamycin, and G418 (Geneticin®)
   3680..3832    +  CDS            ble (fragment): BLE_KLEPN - Experimental evidence at protein level: Swiss-Prot protein existence level 1. Binding protein with a strong affinity to the bleomycin family of antibiotics. Binds to CL990; an antimitotic-antibiotic compound. From Klebsiella pneumoniae.
   3891..3938    +  polyA_signal   HSV TK poly(A) signal: herpes simplex virus thymidine kinase polyadenylation signal (Cole and Stacy, 1985)
   4029..4045    -  polyA_signal   bGH poly(A) signal (fragment): bovine growth hormone polyadenylation signal
   4267..4855    +  rep_origin     ori: high-copy-number ColE1/pMB1/pBR322/pUC origin of replication
   5030..5333    +  enhancer       CMV enhancer: human cytomegalovirus immediate early enhancer
   5334..5537    +  promoter       CMV promoter: human cytomegalovirus (CMV) immediate early promoter
   5582..6298    +  CDS            EGFP: EGFP is a basic (constitutively fluorescent) green fluorescent protein published in 1996, derived from Aequorea victoria. It is reported to be a rapidly-maturing weak dimer with moderate acid sensitivity.
   6320..1475    +  CDS            Ehmt1 (fragment) (across the origin): EHMT1_MOUSE - Also known as Euhmtase1, Glp, Kmt1d. Experimental evidence at protein level: Swiss-Prot protein existence level 1. Histone methyltransferase that specifically mono- and dimethylates 'Lys-9' of histone H3 (H3K9me1 and H3K9me2, respectively) in euchromatin. H3K9me represents a specific tag for epigenetic transcriptional repression by recruiting HP1 proteins to methylated histones. Also weakly methylates 'Lys-27' of histone H3 (H3K27me). Also required for DNA methylation, the histone methyltransferase activity is not required for DNA methylation, suggesting that these 2 activities f
>Addgene plasmid #228812 | EGFP_EHMT1B1-4 | addgene full sequence | sequence record 457019 | Addgene NGS Result
TACCTCAGAATCAGTGCTACATGGCCACCACAAAGTCCCAGACAGCAGCTGCAGTATCTCGGAAGAAAAA
ACGAAGAATGGGAACCTATAGTTTAGTTCCCAAGAAAAAGACCAAAGTATTAAAACAGAGGACGGTGATT
GAGATGTTTAAAAGCATAACCCATTCCACTGTGGGCGCCAAGGGCGAGAAAGCCTTAGATGATAGTGCCC
TGCATGTAAATGGCGAGAGCTTGGAGATGGACTCAGAAGATGAAGACTCCGATGAGCTGGAGGATGACGA
GGACCATGGAGCTGAGCAAGCGGCTGCATTTCCCACCGAGGATAGTAGGACTTCTAAAGAGAGCATGTCT
GAGACTGACCGGGCTGCAAAGATGGATGGAGATTCAGAGGAGGAACAGGAGTCTCCCGACACAGGGGAGG
ATGAAGATGGTGGAGACGAGTCTGACCTGAGTTCTGAATCCAGTATCAAGAAGAAATTTCTCAAGAGGAG
AGGGAAGACTGACAGCCCCTGGATCAAACCTGCTCGGAAAAGGAGGCGGAGAAGTAGAAAGAAGCCGAGC
AGCATGCTTGGTTCCGAGGCTTGTAAGTCATCTCCAGGAAGCATGGAGCAGGCAGCTCTGGGAGACAGCG
CTGGCTATATGGAAGTTTCCCTGGATTCCCTGGATCTCCGTGTCAGAGGAATTCTGTCTTCCCAGACAGA
AAATGAAGGGCTGGCCAGTGGTCCGGATGTGCTGGGGACGGATGGCCTCCAGGAAGTGCCTCTCTGCAGC
TGCCGAATGGAAACCCCCAAGAGCCGCGAGATCAGCACCCTGGCCAACAACCAGTGCATGGCCACTGAGA
GCGTGGATCACGAAGGTAACTTCATGGAATGCCAGCCTGAGAGCAGCATCTCTCATCGTTTCCATAAGGA
CTGTGCCTCTCGAGTCAACAATGCCAGCTACTGTCCCCATTGTGGGGAAGAAGCTTCCAAGGCCAAAGAG
GTGACCATAGCAAAAGCAGACACAACTTCCACAGTGACCCTAGCCCCTGGACAGGAGAAGAGCCTGGCTG
CTGAAGGCAGGGCTGACACGACCACGGGCAGCATTGCTGGAGCCCCAGAGGATGAAAGATCGCAGAGCAC
AGCCCCCCAGGCACCAGAGTGCTTCGACCCTGCCGGACCGGCTGGGCTCGTGAGGCCGACATCTGGCCTT
TCCCAGGGCCCAGGAAAGGAAACCTTGGAAAGTGCTCTAATCGCTCTAGACTCTGAAAAACCCAAGAAAC
TTCGCTTCCACCCAAAGCAGCTGTACTTCTCTGCCAGGCAGGGTGAGCTGCAGAAGGTGCTTCTCATGCT
GGTTGATGGAATTGATCCCAACTTCAAAATGGAGCACCAAAGTAAGCGTTCCCCATTACATGCTGCTGCG
GAGGCTGGCCACGTGGACATCTGCCACATGCTGGTTCAGGCGGGTGCCAATATTGACACTTGCTCAGAGG
ACCAGCGGACCCCACTGATGGAGGCTGCAGAGAACAACCACTTGGATGCAGTGAAGTACCTCATCAAGGC
TGGAGCACAGGTGGATCCGAAGGACGCAGAGGGCTCCACATGTTTGCATTTGGCTGCCAAGAAAGGCCAC
GAGGTACCGCGGGCCCGGGATCCACCGGATCTAGATAACTGATCATAATCAGCCATACCACATTTGTAGA
GGTTTTACTTGCTTTAAAAAACCTCCCACACCTCCCCCTGAACCTGAAACATAAAATGAATGCAATTGTT
GTTGTTAACTTGTTTATTGCAGCTTATAATGGTTACAAATAAAGCAATAGCATCACAAATTTCACAAATA
AAGCATTTTTTTCACTGCATTCTAGTTGTGGTTTGTCCAAACTCATCAATGTATCTTAACGCGTAAATTG
TAAGCGTTAATATTTTGTTAAAATTCGCGTTAAATTTTTGTTAAATCAGCTCATTTTTTAACCAATAGGC
CGAAATCGGCAAAATCCCTTATAAATCAAAAGAATAGACCGAGATAGGGT
[37 nt withheld, positions 2011-2047]
AAAGAACGTGGACTCCAACGTCAAAGG
[49 nt withheld, positions 2075-2123]
T
[91 nt withheld, positions 2125-2215]
G
[124 nt withheld, positions 2217-2340]
CAGGTGGCACTTTTCGGGGAAATGTGCGCGGAACCCCTATTTGTTTATTTTTCTAAATACATTCAAATAT
GTATCCGCTCATGAGACAATAACCCTGATAAATGCTTCAATAATATTGAAAAAGGAAGAGTCCTGAGGCG
GAAAGAACCAGCTGTGGAATGTGTGTCAGTTAGGGTGTGGAAAGTCCCCAGGCTCCCCAGCAGGCAGAAG
TATGCAAAGCATGCATCTCAATTAGTCAGCAACCAGGTGTGGAAAGTCCCCAGGCTCCCCAGCAGGCAGA
AGTATGCAAAGCATGCATCTCAATTAGTCAGCAACCATAGTCCCGCCCCTAACTCCGCCCATCCCGCCCC
TAACTCCGCCCAGTTCCGCCCATTCTCCGCCCCATGGCTGACTAATTTTTTTTATTTATGCAGAGGCCGA
GGCCGCCTCGGCCTCTGAGCTATTCCAGAAGTAGTGAGGAGGCTTTTTTGGAGGCCTAGGCTTTTGCAAA
GATCGATCAAGAGACAGGATGAGGATCGTTTCGCATGATTGAACAAGATGGATTGCACGCAGGTTCTCCG
GCCGCTTGGGTGGAGAGGCTATTCGGCTATGACTGGGCACAACAGACAATCGGCTGCTCTGATGCCGCCG
TGTTCCGGCTGTCAGCGCAGGGGCGCCCGGTTCTTTTTGTCAAGACCGACCTGTCCGGTGCCCTGAATGA
ACTGCAAGACGAGGCAGCGCGGCTATCGTGGCTGGCCACGACGGGCGTTCCTTGCGCAGCTGTGCTCGAC
GTTGTCACTGAAGCGGGAAGGGACTGGCTGCTATTGGGCGAAGTGCCGGGGCAGGATCTCCTGTCATCTC
ACCTTGCTCCTGCCGAGAAAGTATCCATCATGGCTGATGCAATGCGGCGGCTGCATACGCTTGATCCGGC
TACCTGCCCATTCGACCACCAAGCGAAACATCGCATCGAGCGAGCACGTACTCGGATGGAAGCCGGTCTT
GTCGATCAGGATGATCTGGACGAAGAGCATCAGGGGCTCGCGCCAGCCGAACTGTTCGCCAGGCTCAAGG
CGAGCATGCCCGACGGCGAGGATCTCGTCGTGACCCATGGCGATGCCTGCTTGCCGAATATCATGGTGGA
AAATGGCCGCTTTTCTGGATTCATCGACTGTGGCCGGCTGGGTGTGGCGGACCGCTATCAGGACATAGCG
TTGGCTACCCGTGATATTGCTGAAGAGCTTGGCGGCGAATGGGCTGACCGCTTCCTCGTGCTTTACGGTA
TCGCCGCTCCCGATTCGCAGCGCATCGCCTTCTATCGCCTTCTTGACGAGTTCTTCTGAGCGGGACTCTG
GGGTTCGAAATGACCGACCAAGCGACGCCCAACCTGCCATCACGAGATTTCGATTCCACCGCCGCCTTCT
ATGAAAGGTTGGGCTTCGGAATCGTTTTCCGGGACGCCGGCTGGATGATCCTCCAGCGCGGGGATCTCAT
GCTGGAGTTCTTCGCCCACCCTAGGGGGAGGCTAACTGAAACACGGAAGGAGACAATACCGGAAGGAACC
CGCGCTATGACGGCAATAAAAAGACAGAATAAAACGCACGGTGTTGGGTCGTTTGTTCATAAACGCGGGG
TTCGGTCCCAGGGCTGGCACTCTGTCGATACCCCACCGAGACCCCATTGGGGCCAATACGCCCGCGTTTC
TTCCTTTTCCCCACCCCACCCCCCAAGTTCGGGTGAAGGCCCAGGGCTCGCAGCCAACGTCGGGGCGGCA
GGCCCTGCCATAGCCTCAGGTTACTCATATATACTTTAGATTGATTTAAAACTTCATTTTTAATTTAAAA
GGATCTAGGTGAAGATCCTTTTTGATAATCTCATGACCAAAATCCCTTAACGTGAGTTTTCGTTCCACTG
AGCGTCAGACCCCGTAGAAAAGATCAAAGGATCTTCTTGAGATCCTTTTTTTCTGCGCGTAATCTGCTGC
TTGCAAACAAAAAAACCACCGCTACCAGCGGTGGTTTGTTTGCCGGATCAAGAGCTACCAACTCTTTTTC
CGAAGGTAACTGGCTTCAGCAGAGCGCAGATACCAAATACTGTTCTTCTAGTGTAGCCGTAGTTAGGCCA
CCACTTCAAGAACTCTGTAGCACCGCCTACATACCTCGCTCTGCTAATCCTGTTACCAGTGGCTGCTGCC
AGTGGCGATAAGTCGTGTCTTACCGGGTTGGACTCAAGACGATAGTTACCGGATAAGGCGCAGCGGTCGG
GCTGAACGGGGGGTTCGTGCACACAGCCCAGCTTGGAGCGAACGACCTACACCGAACTGAGATACCTACA
GCGTGAGCTATGAGAAAGCGCCACGCTTCCCGAAGGGAGAAAGGCGGACAGGTATCCGGTAAGCGGCAGG
GTCGGAACAGGAGAGCGCACGAGGGAGCTTCCAGGGGGAAACGCCTGGTATCTTTATAGTCCTGTCGGGT
TTCGCCACCTCTGACTTGAGCGTCGATTTTTGTGATGCTCGTCAGGGGGGCGGAGCCTATGGAAAAACGC
CAGCAACGCGGCCTTTTTACGGTTCCTGGCCTTTTGCTGGCCTTTTGCTCACATGTTCTTTCCTGCGTTA
TCCCCTGATTCTGTGGATAACCGTATTACCGCCATGCATTAGTTATTAATAGTAATCAATTACGGGGTCA
TTAGTTCATAGCCCATATATGGAGTTCCGCGTTACATAACTTACGGTAAATGGCCCGCCTGGCTGACCGC
CCAACGACCCCCGCCCATTGACGTCAATAATGACGTATGTTCCCATAGTAACGCCAATAGGGACTTTCCA
TTGACGTCAATGGGTGGAGTATTTACGGTAAACTGCCCACTTGGCAGTACATCAAGTGTATCATATGCCA
AGTACGCCCCCTATTGACGTCAATGACGGTAAATGGCCCGCCTGGCATTATGCCCAGTACATGACCTTAT
GGGACTTTCCTACTTGGCAGTACATCTACGTATTAGTCATCGCTATTACCATGGTGATGCGGTTTTGGCA
GTACATCAATGGGCGTGGATAGCGGTTTGACTCACGGGGATTTCCAAGTCTCCACCCCATTGACGTCAAT
GGGAGTTTGTTTTGGCACCAAAATCAACGGGACTTTCCAAAATGTCGTAACAACTCCGCCCCATTGACGC
AAATGGGCGGTAGGCGTGTACGGTGGGAGGTCTATATAAGCAGAGCTGGTTTAGTGAACCGTCAGATCCG
CTAGCGCTACCGGTCGCCACCATGGTGAGCAAGGGCGAGGAGCTGTTCACCGGGGTGGTGCCCATCCTGG
TCGAGCTGGACGGCGACGTAAACGGCCACAAGTTCAGCGTGTCCGGCGAGGGCGAGGGCGATGCCACCTA
CGGCAAGCTGACCCTGAAGTTCATCTGCACCACCGGCAAGCTGCCCGTGCCCTGGCCCACCCTCGTGACC
ACCCTGACCTACGGCGTGCAGTGCTTCAGCCGCTACCCCGACCACATGAAGCAGCACGACTTCTTCAAGT
CCGCCATGCCCGAAGGCTACGTCCAGGAGCGCACCATCTTCTTCAAGGACGACGGCAACTACAAGACCCG
CGCCGAGGTGAAGTTCGAGGGCGACACCCTGGTGAACCGCATCGAGCTGAAGGGCATCGACTTCAAGGAG
GACGGCAACATCCTGGGGCACAAGCTGGAGTACAACTACAACAGCCACAACGTCTATATCATGGCCGACA
AGCAGAAGAACGGCATCAAGGTGAACTTCAAGATCCGCCACAACATCGAGGACGGCAGCGTGCAGCTCGC
CGACCACTACCAGCAGAACACCCCCATCGGCGACGGCCCCGTGCTGCTGCCCGACAACCACTACCTGAGC
ACCCAGTCCGCCCTGAGCAAAGACCCCAACGAGAAGCGCGATCACATGGTCCTGCTGGAGTTCGTGACCG
CCGCCGGGATCACTCTCGGCATGGACGAGCTGTACAAGTCCGGACTCAGATCTGCCACCATGGCCGCCGC
TGATGCTGAGCAGGCAGTTCTGGCCAAGCAAGAGACCAAGCAGGATTGCTGCATGAAAACTGAGCTGCTA
AGGGAAGATACACCTATGGCTGCTGATGAAGGTTCCACAGAGAAACAAGAAGGAGAGACTCCCATGGCTG
CAGATGGAGAAACAAATGGGTCTTGTGAAAAGAGTGGGGATCCCAGCCATCTAAATGCACCCAAACACAC
TCAGGAGAACACAAGAGCTAGCCCACAGGAAGGCACCAACAGAGTGTCTCGGGTGGCAGAAAATGGGGTT
TCAGAAAGAGACACAGAAGTGGGGAAGCAAAACCATGTCACAGCTGACGACTTCATGCAGACATCTGTCA
TTGGCAGCAATGGATATTTCTTAAATAAACCAGCCCTGCAGGGGCAGCCGTTGAGGACTCCCAACATTCT
AACCTCCTCGCTTCCTGGTCATGCTGCAAAAACTCTTCCTGGAGGAGCCAGTAAATGCAGGACTCTGAGT
GCACTTCCTCAGACACCAACCACAGCACCCACTGTGCCTGGGGAAGGGAGTGCAGACACAGAGGACAGAA
AGCCTACAGCCTCGGGCACTGATGTCAGGGTTCACAGGGCACGCAAGACCATGCCGAAGTCCATCTTGGG
CCTGCATGCAGCCAGCAAAGACCATAGAGAAGTTCAAGACCATAAGGAACCAAAAGAGGATATCAACAGA
AACATTTCTGAATGTGGACGACAGCAGCTTTTACCAACCTTCCCAGCCCTCCACCAGTCGC
